>Addgene plasmid #87721 | pCMV-Tag 3B/myc-M87L195V | addgene full sequence | sequence record 173578 | Addgene NGS Result
CGTTACATAACTTACGGTAAATGGCCCGCCTGGCTGACCGCCCAACGACCCCCGCCCATTGACGTCAATA
ATGACGTATGTTCCCATAGTAACGCCAATAGGGACTTTCCATTGACGTCAATGGGTGGAGTATTTACGGT
AAACTGCCCACTTGGCAGTACATCAAGTGTATCATATGCCAAGTACGCCCCCTATTGACGTCAATGACGG
TAAATGGCCCGCCTGGCATTATGCCCAGTACATGACCTTATGGGACTTTCCTACTTGGCAGTACATCTAC
GTATTAGTCATCGCTATTACCATGGTGATGCGGTTTTGGCAGTACATCAATGGGCGTGGATAGCGGTTTG
ACTCACGGGGATTTCCAAGTCTCCACCCCATTGACGTCAATGGGAGTTTGTTTTGGCACCAAAATCAACG
GGACTTTCCAAAATGTCGTAACAACTCCGCCCCATTGACGCAAATGGGCGGTAGGCGTGTACGGTGGGAG
GTCTATATAAGCAGAGCTGGTTTAGTGAACCGTCAGATCCGCTAGCGATTACGCCAAGCTCGAAATTAAC
CCTCACTAAAGGGAACAAAAGCTGGAGCTCCACCGCGGTGGCGGCCGCCATGGAGCAGAAACTCATCTCT
GAAGAGGATCTGAGCCCGGGCGGATCCGCCGCCAAGAGGAGCTCCGGGGCCGCGCCAGCACCTGCCTCGG
CCTCGGCCCCGGCGCCGGTGCCGGGCGGCGAGGCCGAGCGCGTCCGAGTCTTCCACAAACAGGCCTTCGA
GTACATCTCCATTGCCCTGCGCATCGATGAGGATGAGAAAGCAGGACAGAAGGAGCAAGCTGTGGAATGG
TATAAGAAAGGTATTGAAGAACTGGAAAAAGGAATAGCTGTTATAGTTACAGGACAAGGTGAACAGTGTG
AAAGAGCTAGACGCCTTCAAGCTAAAATGATGACTAATTTGGTTATGGCCAAGGACCGCTTACAACTTGT
AGAGAAGATGCAACCAGTTTTGCCATTTTCCAAGTCACAAACGGACGTCTATAATGACAGTACTAACTTG
GCATGCCGCAATGGACATCTCCAGTCAGAAAGTGGAGCTGTTCCAAAAAGAAAAGACCCCTTAACACACA
CTAGTAATTCACTGCCTCGTTCAAAAACAGTTATGAAAACTGGATCTGCAGGCCTTTCAGGCCACCATAG
AGCACCTAGTTACAGTGGTTTATCCATGGTTTCTGGAGTGAAACAGGGATCTGGTCCTGCTCCTACCACT
CATAAGGGTACTCCGAAAACAAATAGGACAAATAAACCTTCTACCCCTACAACTGCTACTCGTAAGAAAA
AAGACTTGAAGAATTTTAGGAATGTGGACAGCAACCTTGCTAACCTTATAATGAATGAAATTGTGGACAA
TGGAACAGCTGTTAAATTTGATGATATAGCTGGTCAAGACTTGGCAAAACAAGCATTGCAAGAAATTGTT
ATTCTTCCTTCTCTGAGGCCTGAGTTGTTCACAGGGCTTAGAGCTCCTGCCAGAGGGCTGTTACTCTTTG
GTCCACCTGGGAATGGGAAGACAATGCTGGCTAAAGCAGTAGCTGCAGAATCGAATGCAACCTTCTTTAA
TATAAGTGCTGCAAGTTTAACTTCAAAATACGTGGGAGAAGGAGAGAAATTGGTGAGGGCTCTTTTTGCT
GTGGCTCGAGAACTTCAACCTTCTATAATTTTTATAGATGAAGTTGATAGCCTTTTGTGTGAAAGAAGAG
AAGGGGAGCACGATGCTAGTAGACGCCTAAAAACTGAATTTCTAATAGAATTTGATGGTGTACAGTCTGC
TGGAGATGACAGAGTACTTGTAATGGGTGCAACTAATAGGCCACAAGAGCTTGATGAGGCTGTTCTCAGG
CGTTTCATCAAACGGGTATATGTGTCTTTACCAAATGAGGAGACAAGACTACTTTTGCTTAAAAATCTGT
TATGTAAACAAGGAAGTCCATTGACCCAAAAAGAACTAGCACAACTTGCTAGAATGACTGATGGATACTC
AGGAAGTGACCTAACAGCTTTGGCAAAAGATGCAGCACTGGGTCCTATCCGAGAACTAAAACCAGAACAG
GTGAAGAATATGTCTGCCAGTGAGATGAGAAATATTCGATTATCTGACTTCACTGAATCCTTGAAAAAAA
TAAAACGCAGCGTCAGCCCTCAAACTTTAGAAGCGTACATACGTTGGAACAAGGACTTTGGAGATACCAC
TGTTTAAGGGCCCGGTACCTTAATTAATTAAGGTACCAGGTAAGTGTACCCAATTCGCCCTATAGTGAGT
CGTATTACAATTCACTCGATCGCCCTTCCCAACAGTTGCGCAGCCTGAATGGCGAATGGAGATCCAATTT
TTAAGTGTATAATGTGTTAAACTACTGATTCTAATTGTTTGTGTATTTTAGATTCACAGTCCCAAGGCTC
ATTTCAGGCCCCTCAGTCCTCACAGTCTGTTCATGATCATAATCAGCCATACCACATTTGTAGAGGTTTT
ACTTGCTTTAAAAAACCTCCCACACCTCCCCCTGAACCTGAAACATAAAATGAATGCAATTGTTGTTGTT
AACTTGTTTATTGCAGCTTATAATGGTTACAAATAAAGCAATAGCATCACAAATTTCACAAATAAAGCAT
TTTTTTCACTGCATTCTAGTTGTGGTTTGTCCAAACTCATCAATGTATCTTAACGCGTAAATTGTAAGCG
TTAATATTTTGTTAAAATTCGCGTTAAATTTTTGTTAAATCAGCTCATTTTTTAACCAATAGGCCGAAAT
CGGCAAAATCCCTTATAAATCAAAAGAATAGACCGAGATAGGGT
[37 nt withheld, positions 2845-2881]
AAAGAACGTGGACTCCAACGTCAAAGG
[49 nt withheld, positions 2909-2957]
T
[91 nt withheld, positions 2959-3049]
G
[124 nt withheld, positions 3051-3174]
CAGGTGGCACTTTTCGGGGAAATGTGCGCGGAACCCCTATTTGTTTATTTTTCTAAATACATTCAAATAT
GTATCCGCTCATGAGACAATAACCCTGATAAATGCTTCAATAATATTGAAAAAGGAAGAATCCTGAGGCG
GAAAGAACCAGCTGTGGAATGTGTGTCAGTTAGGGTGTGGAAAGTCCCCAGGCTCCCCAGCAGGCAGAAG
TATGCAAAGCATGCATCTCAATTAGTCAGCAACCAGGTGTGGAAAGTCCCCAGGCTCCCCAGCAGGCAGA
AGTATGCAAAGCATGCATCTCAATTAGTCAGCAACCATAGTCCCGCCCCTAACTCCGCCCATCCCGCCCC
TAACTCCGCCCAGTTCCGCCCATTCTCCGCCCCATGGCTGACTAATTTTTTTTATTTATGCAGAGGCCGA
GGCCGCCTCGGCCTCTGAGCTATTCCAGAAGTAGTGAGGAGGCTTTTTTGGAGGCCTAGGCTTTTGCAAA
GATCGATCAAGAGACAGGATGAGGATCGTTTCGCATGATTGAACAAGATGGATTGCACGCAGGTTCTCCG
GCCGCTTGGGTGGAGAGGCTATTCGGCTATGACTGGGCACAACAGACAATCGGCTGCTCTGATGCCGCCG
TGTTCCGGCTGTCAGCGCAGGGGCGCCCGGTTCTTTTTGTCAAGACCGACCTGTCCGGTGCCCTGAATGA
ACTGCAAGACGAGGCAGCGCGGCTATCGTGGCTGGCCACGACGGGCGTTCCTTGCGCAGCTGTGCTCGAC
GTTGTCACTGAAGCGGGAAGGGACTGGCTGCTATTGGGCGAAGTGCCGGGGCAGGATCTCCTGTCATCTC
ACCTTGCTCCTGCCGAGAAAGTATCCATCATGGCTGATGCAATGCGGCGGCTGCATACGCTTGATCCGGC
TACCTGCCCATTCGACCACCAAGCGAAACATCGCATCGAGCGAGCACGTACTCGGATGGAAGCCGGTCTT
GTCGATCAGGATGATCTGGACGAAGAACATCAGGGGCTCGCGCCAGCCGAACTGTTCGCCAGGCTCAAGG
CGAGCATGCCCGACGGCGAGGATCTCGTCGTGACCCATGGCGATGCCTGCTTGCCGAATATCATGGTGGA
AAATGGCCGCTTTTCTGGATTCATCGACTGTGGCCGGCTGGGTGTGGCGGACCGCTATCAGGACATAGCG
TTGGCTACCCGTGATATTGCTGAAGAACTTGGCGGCGAATGGGCTGACCGCTTCCTCGTGCTTTACGGTA
TCGCCGCTCCCGATTCGCAGCGCATCGCCTTCTATCGCCTTCTTGACGAGTTCTTCTGAGCGGGACTCTG
GGGTTCGAAATGACCGACCAAGCGACGCCCAACCTGCCATCACGAGATTTCGATTCCACCGCCGCCTTCT
ATGAAAGGTTGGGCTTCGGAATCGTTTTCCGGGACGCCGGCTGGATGATCCTCCAGCGCGGGGATCTCAT
GCTGGAGTTCTTCGCCCACCCTAGGGGGAGGCTAACTGAAACACGGAAGGAGACAATACCGGAAGGAACC
CGCGCTATGACGGCAATAAAAAGACAGAATAAAACGCACGGTGTTGGGTCGTTTGTTCATAAACGCGGGG
TTCGGTCCCAGGGCTGGCACTCTGTCGATACCCCACCGAGACCCCATTGGGGCCAATACGCCCGCGTTTC
TTCCTTTTCCCCACCCCACCCCCCAAGTTCGGGTGAAGGCCCAGGGCTCGCAGCCAACGTCGGGGCGGCA
GGCCCTGCCATAGCCTCAGGTTACTCATATATACTTTAGATTGATTTAAAACTTCATTTTTAATTTAAAA
GGATCTAGGTGAAGATCCTTTTTGATAATCTCATGACCAAAATCCCTTAACGTGAGTTTTCGTTCCACTG
AGCGTCAGACCCCGTAGAAAAGATCAAAGGATCTTCTTGAGATCCTTTTTTTCTGCGCGTAATCTGCTGC
TTGCAAACAAAAAAACCACCGCTACCAGCGGTGGTTTGTTTGCCGGATCAAGAGCTACCAACTCTTTTTC
CGAAGGTAACTGGCTTCAGCAGAGCGCAGATACCAAATACTGTTCTTCTAGTGTAGCCGTAGTTAGGCCA
CCACTTCAAGAACTCTGTAGCACCGCCTACATACCTCGCTCTGCTAATCCTGTTACCAGTGGCTGCTGCC
AGTGGCGATAAGTCGTGTCTTACCGGGTTGGACTCAAGACGATAGTTACCGGATAAGGCGCAGCGGTCGG
GCTGAACGGGGGGTTCGTGCACACAGCCCAGCTTGGAGCGAACGACCTACACCGAACTGAGATACCTACA
GCGTGAGCTATGAGAAAGCGCCACGCTTCCCGAAGGGAGAAAGGCGGACAGGTATCCGGTAAGCGGCAGG
GTCGGAACAGGAGAGCGCACGAGGGAGCTTCCAGGGGGAAACGCCTGGTATCTTTATAGTCCTGTCGGGT
TTCGCCACCTCTGACTTGAGCGTCGATTTTTGTGATGCTCGTCAGGGGGGCGGAGCCTATGGAAAAACGC
CAGCAACGCGGCCTTTTTACGGTTCCTGGCCTTTTGCTGGCCTTTTGCTCACATGTTCTTTCCTGCGTTA
TCCCCTGATTCTGTGGATAACCGTATTACCGCCATGCATTAGTTATTAATAGTAATCAATTACGGGGTCA
TTAGTTCATAGCCCATATATGGAGTTCCG
Features (pLannotate 1.2.2; 20 found; start..end, strand, type, name):
      1..304     +  enhancer       CMV enhancer: human cytomegalovirus immediate early enhancer
    305..508     +  promoter       CMV promoter: human cytomegalovirus (CMV) immediate early promoter
    554..572     +  promoter       T3 promoter: promoter for bacteriophage T3 RNA polymerase
    585..608     +  misc_feature   MCS (fragment): pBluescript multiple cloning site
    613..642     +  CDS            3xMyc (fragment): 3 tandem Myc epitope tags
    658..2244    +  CDS            SPAST (fragment): SPAST_HUMAN - Also known as ADPSP, FSP2, KIAA1083 From Homo sapiens (Human).
   2299..2317    -  promoter       T7 promoter: promoter for bacteriophage T7 RNA polymerase
   2327..2366    +  CDS            lacZα (fragment): LacZα fragment of β-galactosidase; lacZ fragment
   2376..2431    +  intron         small t intron (fragment): SV40 (simian virus 40) small t antigen intron
   2431..2568    +  CDS            large T antigen (fragment): large T antigen from SV40 (simian virus 40)
   2591..2712    +  polyA_signal   SV40 poly(A) signal: SV40 polyadenylation signal
   2746..3174    -  rep_origin     f1 ori (sequence partly withheld): f1 bacteriophage origin of replication; arrow indicates direction of (+) strand synthesis
   3201..3303    +  promoter       AmpR promoter: bla
   3307..3664    +  promoter       SV40 promoter: SV40 enhancer and early promoter
   3699..4493    +  CDS            NeoR/KanR: aminoglycoside phosphotransferase from Tn5; aph(3')-II (or nptII); confers resistance to neomycin, kanamycin, and G418 (Geneticin®)
   4514..4666    +  CDS            ble (fragment): BLE_KLEPN - Experimental evidence at protein level: Swiss-Prot protein existence level 1. Binding protein with a strong affinity to the bleomycin family of antibiotics. Binds to CL990; an antimitotic-antibiotic compound. From Klebsiella pneumoniae.
   4725..4772    +  polyA_signal   HSV TK poly(A) signal: herpes simplex virus thymidine kinase polyadenylation signal (Cole and Stacy, 1985)
   4863..4879    -  polyA_signal   bGH poly(A) signal (fragment): bovine growth hormone polyadenylation signal
   5101..5689    +  rep_origin     ori: high-copy-number ColE1/pMB1/pBR322/pUC origin of replication
   5804..5863    +  enhancer       CMV enhancer (fragment): human cytomegalovirus immediate early enhancer
