[The description below was written by a language model from this plasmid's Addgene catalogue record and pLannotate feature annotations shown in this document.]
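Description:
pCMV-Tag 3B/myc-M87L195V is a mammalian expression plasmid built on the Stratagene pCMV-Tag backbone that produces an N-terminally Myc-tagged mutant form of human spastin (SPAST, also known as SPG4). The insert of about 1.6 kb was cloned between BamHI and ApaI sites, both of which remain intact. It encodes the shorter M87 isoform, which begins at the internal methionine 87 because the 5′ UTR and the first 86 codons have been removed, and it carries the L195V substitution. Transcription is driven by the human cytomegalovirus immediate-early enhancer and promoter, and an SV40 polyadenylation signal lies downstream. The annotation detects a single Myc epitope-length segment just upstream of the SPAST coding sequence, consistent with the tag being fused in frame at the N terminus. T3 and T7 phage promoters flank the cloning region and serve as sequencing primer sites.

The plasmid is propagated in E. coli through a high-copy ColE1/pUC-type origin, and an f1 origin is also present. A single Tn5 aminoglycoside phosphotransferase gene (NeoR/KanR) provides selection in both hosts. A bacterial bla-type promoter drives it for kanamycin resistance in bacteria, and the SV40 early promoter with an HSV TK polyadenylation signal drives it for G418 selection of transfected mammalian cells. Short hits to lacZα, ble, SV40 T antigen and bGH poly(A) are backbone remnants rather than functional elements. The sequenced record of 5,863 nt agrees with the stated backbone and insert sizes. The associated work examines loss of function as an explanation for SPG4-based hereditary spastic paraplegia, so the construct is suited to expressing this spastin variant in cultured mammalian cells and detecting it through the Myc epitope.
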