Addgene plasmid #87721: pCMV-Tag 3B/myc-M87L195V
Purpose: Expresses myc-M87L195V spastin isoform in mammalian cells
Depositing lab: Peter Baas. Depositing organization: Drexel University. Publication: Evaluation of loss of function as an explanation for SPG4-based hereditary spastic paraplegia. Solowska JM, Garbern JY, Baas PW. Hum Mol Genet. 2010 Jul 15;19(14):2767-79. doi: 10.1093/hmg/ddq177. Epub 2010 Apr 29. PubMed 20430936.
Backbone
  Vector backbone: pCMV-Tag
  Backbone manufacturer: Stratagene
  Backbone size w/o insert (bp): 4300
  Vector type: Mammalian Expression
  Selectable markers: Neomycin (select with G418)
Growth in bacteria
  Bacterial resistance: Kanamycin, 50 μg/mL
  Growth temperature: 37°C
  Growth strain: DH5alpha
  Copy number: Unknown
Gene/Insert
  Gene/Insert name: SPAST
  Species: H. sapiens (human)
  Insert size (bp): 1590
  Mutation: M87 isoform (deletion of nt 1-490 - 5'UTR and AA1-86); L195V
  GenBank ID: NM_014946
  Entrez Gene: SPAST (a.k.a. ADPSP, FSP2, SPG4)
  Promoter: CMV
  Tag / fusion protein: Myc (N terminal on insert)
  Cloning method: Restriction Enzyme; 5′ cloning site BamHI (not destroyed); 3′ cloning site ApaI (not destroyed)
  Sequencing primers: 5′ T3; 3′ T7
Terms and licenses: Academic/Nonprofit Terms; Industry Terms: Not Available to Industry
How to cite: pCMV-Tag 3B/myc-M87L195V was a gift from Peter Baas (Addgene plasmid # 87721 ; http://n2t.net/addgene:87721 ; RRID:Addgene_87721)
